>Addgene plasmid #79523 | 5J39 (TDRKH) | addgene full sequence | sequence record 150161 | Addgene assembled sequence
TGGCGAATGGG
[124 nt withheld, positions 12-135]
C
[91 nt withheld, positions 137-227]
A
[49 nt withheld, positions 229-277]
CCTTTGACGTTGGAGTCCACGTTCTTT
[37 nt withheld, positions 305-341]
ACCCTATCTCGGTCTATTCTTTTGATTTATAAGGGATTTTGCCGATTTCGGCCTATTGGTTAAAAAATGA
GCTGATTTAACAAAAATTTAACGCGAATTTTAACAAAATATTAACGTTTACAATTTCAGGTGGCACTTTT
CGGGGAAATGTGCGCGGAACCCCTATTTGTTTATTTTTCTAAATACATTCAAATATGTATCCGCTCATGA
ATTAATTCTTAGAAAAACTCATCGAGCATCAAATGAAACTGCAATTTATTCATATCAGGATTATCAATAC
CATATTTTTGAAAAAGCCGTTTCTGTAATGAAGGAGAAAACTCACCGAGGCAGTTCCATAGGATGGCAAG
ATCCTGGTATCGGTCTGCGATTCCGACTCGTCCAACATCAATACAACCTATTAATTTCCCCTCGTCAAAA
ATAAGGTTATCAAGTGAGAAATCACCATGAGTGACGACTGAATCCGGTGAGAATGGCAAAAGTTTATGCA
TTTCTTTCCAGACTTGTTCAACAGGCCAGCCATTACGCTCGTCATCAAAATCACTCGCATCAACCAAACC
GTTATTCATTCGTGATTGCGCCTGAGCGAGACGAAATACGCGATCGCTGTTAAAAGGACAATTACAAACA
GGAATCGAATGCAACCGGCGCAGGAACACTGCCAGCGCATCAACAATATTTTCACCTGAATCAGGATATT
CTTCTAATACCTGGAATGCTGTTTTCCCGGGGATCGCAGTGGTGAGTAACCATGCATCATCAGGAGTACG
GATAAAATGCTTGATGGTCGGAAGAGGCATAAATTCCGTCAGCCAGTTTAGTCTGACCATCTCATCTGTA
ACATCATTGGCAACGCTACCTTTGCCATGTTTCAGAAACAACTCTGGCGCATCGGGCTTCCCATACAATC
GATAGATTGTCGCACCTGATTGCCCGACATTATCGCGAGCCCATTTATACCCATATAAATCAGCATCCAT
GTTGGAATTTAATCGCGGCCTAGAGCAAGACGTTTCCCGTTGAATATGGCTCATAACACCCCTTGTATTA
CTGTTTATGTAAGCAGACAGTTTTATTGTTCATGACCAAAATCCCTTAACGTGAGTTTTCGTTCCACTGA
GCGTCAGACCCCGTAGAAAAGATCAAAGGATCTTCTTGAGATCCTTTTTTTCTGCGCGTAATCTGCTGCT
TGCAAACAAAAAAACCACCGCTACCAGCGGTGGTTTGTTTGCCGGATCAAGAGCTACCAACTCTTTTTCC
GAAGGTAACTGGCTTCAGCAGAGCGCAGATACCAAATACTGTCCTTCTAGTGTAGCCGTAGTTAGGCCAC
CACTTCAAGAACTCTGTAGCACCGCCTACATACCTCGCTCTGCTAATCCTGTTACCAGTGGCTGCTGCCA
GTGGCGATAAGTCGTGTCTTACCGGGTTGGACTCAAGACGATAGTTACCGGATAAGGCGCAGCGGTCGGG
CTGAACGGGGGGTTCGTGCACACAGCCCAGCTTGGAGCGAACGACCTACACCGAACTGAGATACCTACAG
CGTGAGCTATGAGAAAGCGCCACGCTTCCCGAAGGGAGAAAGGCGGACAGGTATCCGGTAAGCGGCAGGG
TCGGAACAGGAGAGCGCACGAGGGAGCTTCCAGGGGGAAACGCCTGGTATCTTTATAGTCCTGTCGGGTT
TCGCCACCTCTGACTTGAGCGTCGATTTTTGTGATGCTCGTCAGGGGGGCGGAGCCTATGGAAAAACGCC
AGCAACGCGGCCTTTTTACGGTTCCTGGCCTTTTGCTGGCCTTTTGCTCACATGTTCTTTCCTGCGTTAT
CCCCTGATTCTGTGGATAACCGTATTACCGCCTTTGAGTGAGCTGATACCGCTCGCCGCAGCCGAACGAC
CGAGCGCAGCGAGTCAGTGAGCGAGGAAGCGGAAGAGCGCCTGATGCGGTATTTTCTCCTTACGCATCTG
TGCGGTATTTCACACCGCATATATGGTGCACTCTCAGTACAATCTGCTCTGATGCCGCATAGTTAAGCCA
GTATACACTCCGCTATCGCTACGTGACTGGGTCATGGCTGCGCCCCGACACCCGCCAACACCCGCTGACG
CGCCCTGACGGGCTTGTCTGCTCCCGGCATCCGCTTACAGACAAGCTGTGACCGTCTCCGGGAGCTGCAT
GTGTCAGAGGTTTTCACCGTCATCACCGAAACGCGCGAGGCAGCTGCGGTAAAGCTCATCAGCGTGGTCG
TGAAGCGATTCACAGATGTCTGCCTGTTCATCCGCGTCCAGCTCGTTGAGTTTCTCCAGAAGCGTTAATG
TCTGGCTTCTGATAAAGCGGGCCATGTTAAGGGCGGTTTTTTCCTGTTTGGTCACTGATGCCTCCGTGTA
AGGGGGATTTCTGTTCATGGGGGTAATGATACCGATGAAACGAGAGAGGATGCTCACGATACGGGTTACT
GATGATGAACATGCCCGGTTACTGGAACGTTGTGAGGGTAAACAACTGGCGGTATGGATGCGGCGGGACC
AGAGAAAAATCACTCAGGGTCAATGCCAGCGCTTCGTTAATACAGATGTAGGTGTTCCACAGGGTAGCCA
GCAGCATCCTGCGATGCAGATCCGGAACATAATGGTGCAGGGCGCTGACTTCCGCGTTTCCAGACTTTAC
GAAACACGGAAACCGAAGACCATTCATGTTGTTGCTCAGGTCGCAGACGTTTTGCAGCAGCAGTCGCTTC
ACGTTCGCTCGCGTATCGGTGATTCATTCTGCTAACCAGTAAGGCAACCCCGCCAGCCTAGCCGGGTCCT
CAACGACAGGAGCACGATCATGCGCACCCGTGGGGCCGCCATGCCGGCGATAATGGCCTGCTTCTCGCCG
AAACGTTTGGTGGCGGGACCAGTGACGAAGGCTTGAGCGAGGGCGTGCAAGATTCCGAATACCGCAAGCG
ACAGGCCGATCATCGTCGCGCTCCAGCGAAAGCGGTCCTCGCCGAAAATGACCCAGAGCGCTGCCGGCAC
CTGTCCTACGAGTTGCATGATAAAGAAGACAGTCATAAGTGCGGCGACGATAGTCATGCCCCGCGCCCAC
CGGAAGGAGCTGACTGGGTTGAAGGCTCTCAAGGGCATCGGTCGAGATCCCGGTGCCTAATGAGTGAGCT
AACTTACATTAATTGCGTTGCGCTCACTGCCCGCTTTCCAGTCGGGAAACCTGTCGTGCCAGCTGCATTA
ATGAATCGGCCAACGCGCGGGGAGAGGCGGTTTGCGTATTGGGCGCCAGGGTGGTTTTTCTTTTCACCAG
TGAGACGGGCAACAGCTGATTGCCCTTCACCGCCTGGCCCTGAGAGAGTTGCAGCAAGCGGTCCACGCTG
GTTTGCCCCAGCAGGCGAAAATCCTGTTTGATGGTGGTTAACGGCGGGATATAACATGAGCTGTCTTCGG
TATCGTCGTATCCCACTACCGAGATATCCGCACCAACGCGCAGCCCGGACTCGGTAATGGCGCGCATTGC
GCCCAGCGCCATCTGATCGTTGGCAACCAGCATCGCAGTGGGAACGATGCCCTCATTCAGCATTTGCATG
GTTTGTTGAAAACCGGACATGGCACTCCAGTCGCCTTCCCGTTCCGCTATCGGCTGAATTTGATTGCGAG
TGAGATATTTATGCCAGCCAGCCAGACGCAGACGCGCCGAGACAGAACTTAATGGGCCCGCTAACAGCGC
GATTTGCTGGTGACCCAATGCGACCAGATGCTCCACGCCCAGTCGCGTACCGTCTTCATGGGAGAAAATA
ATACTGTTGATGGGTGTCTGGTCAGAGACATCAAGAAATAACGCCGGAACATTAGTGCAGGCAGCTTCCA
CAGCAATGGCATCCTGGTCATCCAGCGGATAGTTAATGATCAGCCCACTGACGCGTTGCGCGAGAAGATT
GTGCACCGCCGCTTTACAGGCTTCGACGCCGCTTCGTTCTACCATCGACACCACCACGCTGGCACCCAGT
TGATCGGCGCGAGATTTAATCGCCGCGACAATTTGCGACGGCGCGTGCAGGGCCAGACTGGAGGTGGCAA
CGCCAATCAGCAACGACTGTTTGCCCGCCAGTTGTTGTGCCACGCGGTTGGGAATGTAATTCAGCTCCGC
CATCGCCGCTTCCACTTTTTCCCGCGTTTTCGCAGAAACGTGGCTGGCCTGGTTCACCACGCGGGAAACG
GTCTGATAAGAGACACCGGCATACTCTGCGACATCGTATAACGTTACTGGTTTCACATTCACCACCCTGA
ATTGACTCTCTTCCGGGCGCTATCATGCCATACCGCGAAAGGTTTTGCGCCATTCGATGGTGTCCGGGAT
CTCGACGCTCTCCCTTATGCGACTCCTGCATTAGGAAGCAGCCCAGTAGTAGGTTGAGGCCGTTGAGCAC
CGCCGCCGCAAGGAATGGTGCATGCAAGGAGATGGCGCCCAACAGTCCCCCGGCCACGGGGCCTGCCACC
ATACCCACGCCGAAACAAGCGCTCATGAGCCCGAAGTGGCGAGCCCGATCTTCCCCATCGGTGATGTCGG
CGATATAGGCGCCAGCAACCGCACCTGTGGCGCCGGTGATGCCGGCCACGATGCGTCCGGCGTAGAGGAT
CGAGATCTCGATCCCGCGAAATTAATACGACTCACTATAGGGGAATTGTGAGCGGATAACAATTCCCCTC
TAGAAATAATTTTGTTTAACTTTAAGAAGGAGATATACCATGCATCATCATCATCATCACAGCAGCGGCA
GAGAAAACTTGTATTTCCAGGGCGAAGTCTACGTTTCTGCTTCTGAGCACCCTAACCACTTCTGGATCCA
GATCGTTGGCTCCCGCAGCCTGCAATTGGATAAGCTTGTCAATGAGATGACCCAGCACTATGAGAATAGT
GTGCCTGAAGACTTGACTGTGCATGTAGGAGACATTGTAGCAGCACCTTTACCTACAAATGGTTCCTGGT
ATCGAGCCCGGGTCCTCGGCACCTTGGAGAATGGGAACTTGGACCTCTATTTTGTTGACTTTGGAGATAA
TGGAGATTGCCCACTGAAGGACCTCAGGGCTCTCAGGAGTGACTTCCTAAGCCTTCCATTTCAAGCAATA
GAATGTAGTCTGGCACGGATTGCTCCCTCAGGTGACCAGTGGGAAGAGGAAGCTTTGGATGAGTTTGATA
GACTCACTCATTGTGCTGACTGGAAGCCTCTGGTAGCCAAGATCTCTAGCTATGTCCAGACTGGGATCTC
AACTTGGCCAAAGATCTACTTATATGATACTAGCAATGGGAAGAAACTTGATATTGGGCTAGAATTAGTA
CACAAAGGATACGCAATTGAGCTTCCTGAAGACTGATGACGAAGCTTGCGGCCGCACTCGAGCACCACCA
CCACCACCACTGAGATCCGGCTGCTAACAAAGCCCGAAAGGAAGCTGAGTTGGCTGCTGCCACCGCTGAG
CAATAACTAGCATAACCCCTTGGGGCCTCTAAACGGGTCTTGAGGGGTTTTTTGCTGAAAGGAGGAACTA
TATCCGGAT
Features (pLannotate 1.2.2; 20 found; start..end, strand, type, name):
     12..467     +  rep_origin     f1 ori (sequence partly withheld): f1 bacteriophage origin of replication; arrow indicates direction of (+) strand synthesis
    494..551     +  promoter       AmpR promoter (fragment): bla
    560..1375    -  CDS            KanR: aminoglycoside phosphotransferase; aph(3')-Ia; confers resistance to kanamycin in bacteria or G418 (Geneticin®) in eukaryotes
   1497..2085    +  rep_origin     ori: high-copy-number ColE1/pMB1/pBR322/pUC origin of replication
   2271..2413    -  misc_feature   bom: basis of mobility region from pBR322
   2515..2706    -  CDS            rop: Rop protein, which maintains plasmids at low copy number; rop
   2723..3103    +  CDS            YPB1_ECOLX: Protein predicted: Swiss-Prot protein existence level 4. From Escherichia coli.
   3175..3466    -  CDS            TcR (fragment): tetracycline efflux protein; tet; confers resistance to tetracycline
   3481..3502    -  protein_bind   CAP binding site: CAP binding activates transcription in the presence of cAMP. E. coli catabolite activator protein
   3515..4597    -  CDS            lacI: lac repressor; lacI; The lac repressor binds to the lac operator to inhibit transcription in E. coli. This inhibition can be relieved by adding lactose or isopropyl-β-D-thiogalactopyranoside (IPTG).
   4598..4675    -  promoter       lacI promoter: lacI
   4683..4962    -  CDS            TcR (fragment): tetracycline efflux protein; tet; confers resistance to tetracycline
   4984..5002    +  promoter       T7 promoter: promoter for bacteriophage T7 RNA polymerase
   5003..5027    +  protein_bind   lac operator: The lac repressor binds to the lac operator to inhibit transcription in E. coli. This inhibition can be relieved by adding lactose or isopropyl-β-D-thiogalactopyranoside (IPTG). lac repressor encoded by lacI
   5042..5064    +  RBS            RBS: efficient ribosome binding site from bacteriophage T7 gene 10 (Olins and Rangwala, 1989)
   5072..5090    +  CDS            capTEV™ (fragment): composite tag for in vivo biotinylation, TEV protease cleavage, and 6xHis tagging
   5125..5694    +  CDS            TDRKH (fragment): TDRKH_HUMAN - Also known as TDRD2. Experimental evidence at protein level: Swiss-Prot protein existence level 1. Participates in the primary piRNA biogenesis pathway and is required during spermatogenesis to repress transposable elements and prevent their mobilization, which is essential for the germline integrity. The piRNA metabolic process mediates the repression of transposable elements during meiosis by forming complexes composed of piRNAs and Piwi proteins and govern the methylation and subsequent repression of transposons. Required for the final steps of primary piRNA biogenesis by part
   5724..5741    +  CDS            9xHis (fragment): 9xHis affinity tag
   5751..5800    +  CDS            SET1 (fragment): solubility-enhancement tag derived from T7 phage gene 10B
   5808..5855    +  terminator     T7 terminator: transcription terminator for bacteriophage T7 RNA polymerase
