[The description below was written by a language model from this plasmid's Addgene catalogue record and pLannotate feature annotations shown in this document.]
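Description:
5J39 (TDRKH) is a bacterial expression plasmid built on the pET28-MHL backbone, made to produce a fragment of human TDRKH (also called TDRD2) for structure determination. The insert is 570 bp and was introduced by ligation-independent cloning. The record notes that it may not be the full open reading frame, and the annotation likewise calls it a TDRKH fragment. TDRKH is a Tudor and KH domain protein that acts in primary piRNA biogenesis and in transposon repression in the germline. The construct name and depositor comments link it to two deposited crystal structures.

Expression is driven by a T7 promoter with an adjacent lac operator, followed by the T7 gene 10 ribosome binding site and closed by a T7 terminator. A plasmid-borne lacI gene supplies the repressor, so transcription is held off until it is induced with IPTG in a host that provides T7 RNA polymerase. The backbone adds an N-terminal 6xHis tag followed by a TEV protease site, which allows affinity purification and later removal of the tag. The software partly detects this region as a composite-tag fragment. Short His-tag and T7 gene 10-derived fragments are also annotated downstream of the insert, but the record lists no C-terminal tag, so these may be untranslated vector remnants.

The plasmid is selected with kanamycin through the aph(3')-Ia gene and replicates from a pBR322-type origin, with bom and rop also present. The catalogue nevertheless lists it as high copy. An f1 origin and tetracycline-resistance gene fragments are also annotated. The assembled sequence is 5,880 nt, shorter than the listed 7,325 bp backbone size, which would fit replacement of a stuffer segment during cloning, although the record does not explain the difference.
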