Addgene plasmid #79523: 5J39 (TDRKH)
Purpose: Bacterial expression for structure determination; may not be full ORF
Depositing lab: Cheryl Arrowsmith. Depositing organization: University of Toronto.
Backbone
  Vector backbone: pET28-MHL
  Backbone manufacturer: SGC (Addgene Plasmid #26096)
  Backbone size w/o insert (bp): 7325
  Vector type: Bacterial Expression
Growth in bacteria
  Bacterial resistance: Kanamycin, 50 μg/mL
  Growth temperature: 37°C
  Growth strain: DH5alpha
  Copy number: High Copy
Gene/Insert
  Gene/Insert name: TDRD2 (alt names: TDRD2:JMC107-A01:C234847; PDB IDs: 5J39, 6B57)
  Species: H. sapiens (human)
  Insert size (bp): 570
  Entrez Gene: TDRKH (a.k.a. TDRD2)
  Promoter: T7-lacO
  Tag / fusion protein: 6xHis (N terminal on backbone); TEV cleavage site (N terminal on backbone)
  Cloning method: Ligation Independent Cloning
  Sequencing primers: 5′ T7; 3′ T7-term
Terms and licenses: Academic/Nonprofit Terms; Industry Terms: Not Available to Industry
Depositor comments: Please see http://www.thesgc.org/structures/5J39 and http://www.thesgc.org/structures/6B57/ for more information.
How to cite: 5J39 (TDRKH) was a gift from Cheryl Arrowsmith (Addgene plasmid # 79523 ; http://n2t.net/addgene:79523 ; RRID:Addgene_79523)
