>Addgene plasmid #79523 | 5J39 (TDRKH) | depositor partial sequence | sequence record 148646 | Insert sequence
GAAGTCTACGTTTCTGCTTCTGAGCACCCTAACCACTTCTGGATCCAGATCGTTGGCTCCCGCAGCCTGC
AATTGGATAAGCTTGTCAATGAGATGACCCAGCACTATGAGAATAGTGTGCCTGAAGACTTGACTGTGCA
TGTAGGAGACATTGTAGCAGCACCTTTACCTACAAATGGTTCCTGGTATCGAGCCCGGGTCCTCGGCACC
TTGGAGAATGGGAACTTGGACCTCTATTTTGTTGACTTTGGAGATAATGGAGATTGCCCACTGAAGGACC
TCAGGGCTCTCAGGAGTGACTTCCTAAGCCTTCCATTTCAAGCAATAGAATGTAGTCTGGCACGGATTGC
TCCCTCAGGTGACCAGTGGGAAGAGGAAGCTTTGGATGAGTTTGATAGACTCACTCATTGTGCTGACTGG
AAGCCTCTGGTAGCCAAGATCTCTAGCTATGTCCAGACTGGGATCTCAACTTGGCCAAAGATCTACTTAT
ATGATACTAGCAATGGGAAGAAACTTGATATTGGGCTAGAATTAGTACACAAAGGATACGCAATTGAGCT
TCCTGAAGAC
