>Addgene plasmid #79523 | 5J39 (TDRKH) | addgene partial sequence | sequence record 150159 | T7 5'-TAATACGACTCACTATAGGG-3'
ACTTTAAGAAGGAGATATACCATGCATCATCATCATCATCACAGCAGCGGCAGAGAAAACTTGTATTTCC
AGGGCGAAGTCTACGTTTCTGCTTCTGAGCACCCTAACCACTTCTGGATCCAGATCGTTGGCTCCCGCAG
CCTGCAATTGGATAAGCTTGTCAATGAGATGACCCAGCACTATGAGAATAGTGTGCCTGAAGACTTGACT
GTGCATGTAGGAGACATTGTAGCAGCACCTTTACCTACAAATGGTTCCTGGTATCGAGCCCGGGTCCTCG
GCACCTTGGAGAATGGGAACTTGGACCTCTATTTTGTTGACTTTGGAGATAATGGAGATTGCCCACTGAA
GGACCTCAGGGCTCTCAGGAGTGACTTCCTAAGCCTTCCATTTCAAGCAATAGAATGTAGTCTGGCACGG
ATTGCTCCCTCAGGTGACCAGTGGGAAGAGGAAGCTTTGGATGAGTTTGATAGACTCACTCATTGTGCTG
ACTGGAAGCCTCTGGTAGCCAAGATCTCTAGCTATGTCCAGACTGGGATCTCAACTTGGCCAAAGATCTA
CTTATATGATACTAGCAATGGGAAGAAACTTGATATTGGGCTAGAATTAGTACACAAAGGATACGCAATT
GAGCTTCCTGAAGACTGATGACGAAGCTTGCGGCCGCACTCGAGCACCACCACCACCACCACTGAGATCC
GGCTGCTAACAAAGCCCGAAAGGAAGCTGAGTTGGCTGCTGCCACCGCTGAGCAATAACTAGCATAACCC
CTTGGGGCCTCTAAACGGGTCTTGAGGGGTTTTTTGCTGAAAGGAGGAACTATATCCGGATTGGCGAATG
GGACGCGCCCTGTAGCGGCGCATTAAGCGCGGCGGG
