>Addgene plasmid #79523 | 5J39 (TDRKH) | addgene partial sequence | sequence record 150160 | T7term 5'-GCTAGTTATTGCTCAGCGG-3'
TCCTTTCGGGCTTTGTTAGCAGCCGGATCTCAGTGGTGGTGGTGGTGGTGCTCGAGTGCGGCCGCAAGCT
TCGTCATCAGTCTTCAGGAAGCTCAATTGCGTATCCTTTGTGTACTAATTCTAGCCCAATATCAAGTTTC
TTCCCATTGCTAGTATCATATAAGTAGATCTTTGGCCAAGTTGAGATCCCAGTCTGGACATAGCTAGAGA
TCTTGGCTACCAGAGGCTTCCAGTCAGCACAATGAGTGAGTCTATCAAACTCATCCAAAGCTTCCTCTTC
CCACTGGTCACCTGAGGGAGCAATCCGTGCCAGACTACATTCTATTGCTTGAAATGGAAGGCTTAGGAAG
TCACTCCTGAGAGCCCTGAGGTCCTTCAGTGGGCAATCTCCATTATCTCCAAAGTCAACAAAATAGAGGT
CCAAGTTCCCATTCTCCAAGGTGCCGAGGACCCGGGCTCGATACCAGGAACCATTTGTAGGTAAAGGTGC
TGCTACAATGTCTCCTACATGCACAGTCAAGTCTTCAGGCACACTATTCTCATAGTGCTGGGTCATCTCA
TTGACAAGCTTATCCAATTGCAGGCTGCGGGAGCCAACGATCTGGATCCAGAAGTGGTTAGGGTGCTCAG
AAGCAGAAACGTAGACTTCGCCCTGGAAATACAAGTTTTCTCTGCCGCTGCTGTGATGATGATGATGATG
CATGGTATATCTCCTTCTTAA
